LOCUS       41 7799 bp DNA circular 02-MAR-2016
FEATURES             Location/Qualifiers
     promoter        304..888
                     /note="CMV promoter"
     misc_recomb     1469..1593
                     /label=attR1
                     /note="attR1 site"
     gene            1702..2361
                     /note="Chloramphenicol resistance gene (CmR)"
     misc_feature    2703..3008
                     /label=ccdB
     misc_feature    3049..3173
                     /label=attR2
     Rep_Origin      3517..3823
                     /gene="f1 origin"
     Regulatory_Seq  3933..4168
                     /gene="SV40ER reg"
     Promoter        3955..4223
                     /gene="SV40 prom"
     Promoter        4075..4276
                     /gene="SV40 prom"
     Rep_Origin      4122..4199
                     /gene="SV40 origin"
     Marker          4325..5342
                     /gene="hygroB marker"
     Promoter        5694..5723
                     /gene="lac prom"
     Rep_Origin      6032..6648
                     /gene="pBR322 origin"
     Marker          6803..7663
                     /gene="amp marker"
     Promoter        7705..7733
                     /gene="amp prom"
     CDS             1424..1468
                     /note="GS linker"
                     /translation="SGGRSSGSGSTSGSG"
     CDS             911..1423
                     /note="Nanoluc"
                     /translation="MVFTLEDFVGDWRQTAGYNLDQVLEQGGVSSLFQNLGVSVTPIQR
                     IVLSGENGLKIDIHVIIPYEGLSGDQMGQIEKIFKVVYPVDDHHFKVILHYGTLVIDGV
                     TPNMIDYFGRPYEGIAVFDGKKITVTGTLWNGNKIIDERLINPDGSLLFRVTINGVTGW
                     RLCERILA"
     source          1..7799
                     /dnas_title="41 pcDNA31-Nanoluc-GS-ccdB"
ORIGIN
        1 gacggatcgg gagatctccc gatcccctat ggtgcactct cagtacaatc tgctctgatg
       61 ccgcatagtt aagccagtat ctgctccctg cttgtgtgtt ggaggtcgct gagtagtgcg
      121 cgagcaaaat ttaagctaca acaaggcaag gcttgaccga caattgcatg aagaatctgc
      181 ttagggttag gcgttttgcg ctgcttcgcg atgtacgggc cagatatacg cgttgacatt
      241 gattattgac tagttattaa tagtaatcaa ttacggggtc attagttcat agcccatata
      301 tggagttccg cgttacataa cttacggtaa atggcccgcc tggctgaccg cccaacgacc
      361 cccgcccatt gacgtcaata atgacgtatg ttcccatagt aacgccaata gggactttcc
      421 attgacgtca atgggtggag tatttacggt aaactgccca cttggcagta catcaagtgt
      481 atcatatgcc aagtacgccc cctattgacg tcaatgacgg taaatggccc gcctggcatt
      541 atgcccagta catgacctta tgggactttc ctacttggca gtacatctac GTATTAGTCA
      601 TCGCTATTAC CATGGTGATG CGGTTTTGGC AGTACATCAA TGGGCGTGGA TAGCGGTTTG
      661 ACTCACGGGG ATTTCCAAGT CTCCACCCCA TTGACGTCAA TGGGAGTTTG TTTTGGCACC
      721 AAAATCAACG GGACTTTCCA AAATGTCGTA ACAACTCCGC CCCATTGACG CAAATGGGCG
      781 GTAGGCGTGT ACGGTGGGAG GTCTATATAA GCAGAGCTCG TTTAGTGAAC CGTCAGATCG
      841 CCTGGAGACG CCATCCACGC TGTTTTGACC TCCATAGAAG ACACCGACTC TAGAGGATCC
      901 AGCCGCCACC ATGGTCTTCA CACTCGAAGA TTTCGTTGGG GACTGGCGAC AGACAGCCGG
      961 CTACAACCTG GACCAAGTCC TTGAACAGGG AGGTGTGTCC AGTTTGTTTC AGAATCTCGG
     1021 GGTGTCCGTA ACTCCGATCC AAAGGATTGT CCTGAGCGGT GAAAATGGGC TGAAGATCGA
     1081 CATCCATGTC ATCATCCCGT ATGAAGGTCT GAGCGGCGAC CAAATGGGCC AGATCGAAAA
     1141 AATTTTTAAG GTGGTGTACC CTGTGGATGA TCATCACTTT AAGGTGATCC TGCACTATGG
     1201 CACACTGGTA ATCGACGGGG TTACGCCGAA CATGATCGAC TATTTCGGAC GGCCGTATGA
     1261 AGGCATCGCC GTGTTCGACG GCAAAAAGAT CACTGTAACA GGGACCCTGT GGAACGGCAA
     1321 CAAAATTATC GACGAGCGCC TGATCAACCC CGACGGCTCC CTGCTGTTCC GAGTAACCAT
     1381 CAACGGAGTG ACCGGCTGGC GGCTGTGCGA ACGCATTCTG GCGAGTGGCG GCCGCTCGAG
     1441 TGGCTCGGGC TCGACCTCGG GCTCGGGCAC AAGTTTGTAC AAAAAAGCTG AACGAGAAAC
     1501 GTAAAATGAT ATAAATATCA ATATATTAAA TTAGATTTTG CATAAAAAAC AGACTACATA
     1561 ATACTGTAAA ACACAACATA TCCAGTCACT ATGGCGGCCG CATTAGGCAC CCCAGGCTTT
     1621 ACACTTTATG CTTCCGGCTC GTATAATGTG TGGATTTTGA GTTAGGATCC GTCGAGATTT
     1681 TCAGGAGCTA AGGAAGCTAA AATGGAGAAA AAAATCACTG GATATACCAC CGTTGATATA
     1741 TCCCAATGGC ATCGTAAAGA ACATTTTGAG GCATTTCAGT CAGTTGCTCA ATGTACCTAT
     1801 AACCAGACCG TTCAGCTGGA TATTACGGCC TTTTTAAAGA CCGTAAAGAA AAATAAGCAC
     1861 AAGTTTTATC CGGCCTTTAT TCACATTCTT GCCCGCCTGA TGAATGCTCA TCCGGAATTC
     1921 CGTATGGCAA TGAAAGACGG TGAGCTGGTG ATATGGGATA GTGTTCACCC TTGTTACACC
     1981 GTTTTCCATG AGCAAACTGA AACGTTTTCA TCGCTCTGGA GTGAATACCA CGACGATTTC
     2041 CGGCAGTTTC TACACATATA TTCGCAAGAT GTGGCGTGTT ACGGTGAAAA CCTGGCCTAT
     2101 TTCCCTAAAG GGTTTATTGA GAATATGTTT TTCGTCTCAG CCAATCCCTG GGTGAGTTTC
     2161 ACCAGTTTTG ATTTAAACGT GGCCAATATG GACAACTTCT TCGCCCCCGT TTTCACCATG
     2221 GGCAAATATT ATACGCAAGG CGACAAGGTG CTGATGCCGC TGGCGATTCA GGTTCATCAT
     2281 GCCGTCTGTG ATGGCTTCCA TGTCGGCAGA ATGCTTAATG AATTACAACA GTACTGCGAT
     2341 GAGTGGCAGG GCGGGGCGTA AAGATCTGGA TCCGGCTTAC TAAAAGCCAG ATAACAGTAT
     2401 GCGTATTTGc gcgctgattt ttgcggtata agaatatata ctgatatgta tacccgaagt
     2461 atgtcaaaaa gaggtatgct atgaagcagc gtattacagt gacagttgac agcgacagct
     2521 atcagttgct caaggcatat atgatgtcaa tatctccggt ctggtaagca caaccatgca
     2581 gaatgaagcc cgtcgtctgc gtgccgaacg ctggaaagcg gaaaatcagg aagggatggc
     2641 tgaggtcgcc cggtttattg aaatgaacgg ctcttttgct gacgagaaca ggggctggtg
     2701 aaatgcagtt taaggtttac acctataaaa gagagagccg ttatcgtctg tttgtggatg
     2761 tacagagtga tattattgac acgcccgggc gacggatggt gatccccctg gccagtgcac
     2821 gtctgctgtc agataaagtc tcccgtgaac tttacccggt ggtgcatatc ggggatgaaa
     2881 gctggcgcat gatgaccacc gatatggcca gtgtgccggt ctccgttatc ggggaagaag
     2941 tggctgatct cagccaccgc gaaaatgaca tcaaaaacgc cattaacctg atgttctggg
     3001 gaatataaat gtcaggctcc cttatacaca gccagtctgc aggtcgacca tagtgactgg
     3061 atatgttgtg ttttacagta ttatgtagtc tgttttttat gcaaaatcta atttaatata
     3121 ttgatattta tatcatttta cgtttctcgt tcagctttct tgtacaaagt ggtTGCTCTA
     3181 TAGTAActcg agtctagagg gcccgtttaa acccgctgat cagcctcgac tgtgccttct
     3241 agttgccagc catctgttgt ttgcccctcc cccgtgcctt ccttgaccct ggaaggtgcc
     3301 actcccactg tcctttccta ataaaatgag gaaattgcat cgcattgtct gagtaggtgt
     3361 cattctattc tggggggtgg ggtggggcag gacagcaagg gggaggattg ggaagacaat
     3421 agcaggcatg ctggggatgc ggtgggctct atggcttctg aggcggaaag aaccagctgg
     3481 ggctctaggg ggtatccccn nnnnnnnnnn nnnnnnnnnn nnnnnnnnnn nnnnnnnnnn
     3541 nnnnnnnnnn nnnnnnnnnn nnnnnnnnnn nnnnnnnnnn nnnnnnnnnn nnnnnnnnnn
     3601 nnnnnnnnnn nnnnnnnnnn nnncnnnnnn nnnnnnnnnn nnnnnnnnnn nnnnnnnnnn
     3661 nnnnnnnnnn nnnnnnnnnn nnnnnnnnnn nnnnnnnnnn nnnnnnnnnn nnnnnannnn
     3721 nnnnnnnnnn nnnnnnnnnn nnnnnnnnnn nnnnnnnnnn nnnnnccttt gacgttggag
     3781 tccacgttct ttaatagtgg actcttgttc caaactggaa caacactcaa ccctatctcg
     3841 gtctattctt ttgatttata agggattttg ccgatttcgg cctattggtt aaaaaatgag
     3901 ctgatttaac aaaaatttaa cgcgaattaa ttctgtggaa tgtgtgtcag ttagggtgtg
     3961 gaaagtcccc aggctcccca gcaggcagaa gtatgcaaag catgcatctc aattagtcag
     4021 caaccaggtg tggaaagtcc ccaggctccc cagcaggcag aagtatgcaa agcatgcatc
     4081 tcaattagtc agcaaccata gtcccgcccc taactccgcc catcccgccc ctaactccgc
     4141 ccagttccgc ccattctccg ccccatggct gactaatttt ttttatttat gcagaggccg
     4201 aggccgcctc tgcctctgag ctattccaga agtagtgagg aggctttttt ggaggcctag
     4261 gcttttgcaa aaagctcccg ggagcttgta tatccatttt cggatctgat cagcacgtga
     4321 tgaaaaagcc tgaactcacc gcgacgtctg tcgagaagtt tctgatcgaa aagttcgaca
     4381 gcgtctccga cctgatgcag ctctcggagg gcgaagaatc tcgtgctttc agcttcgatg
     4441 taggagggcg tggatatgtc ctgcgggtaa atagctgcgc cgatggtttc tacaaagatc
     4501 gttatgttta tcggcacttt gcatcggccg cgctcccgat tccggaagtg cttgacattg
     4561 gggaattcag cgagagcctg acctattgca tctcccgccg tgcacagggt gtcacgttgc
     4621 aagacctgcc tgaaaccgaa ctgcccgctg ttctgcagcc ggtcgcggag gccatggatg
     4681 cgatcgctgc ggccgatctt agccagacga gcgggttcgg cccattcgga ccgcaaggaa
     4741 tcggtcaata cactacatgg cgtgatttca tatgcgcgat tgctgatccc catgtgtatc
     4801 actggcaaac tgtgatggac gacaccgtca gtgcgtccgt cgcgcaggct ctcgatgagc
     4861 tgatgctttg ggccgaggac tgccccgaag tccggcacct cgtgcacgcg gatttcggct
     4921 ccaacaatgt cctgacggac aatggccgca taacagcggt cattgactgg agcgaggcga
     4981 tgttcgggga ttcccaatac gaggtcgcca acatcttctt ctggaggccg tggttggctt
     5041 gtatggagca gcagacgcgc tacttcgagc ggaggcatcc ggagcttgca ggatcgccgc
     5101 ggctccgggc gtatatgctc cgcattggtc ttgaccaact ctatcagagc ttggttgacg
     5161 gcaatttcga tgatgcagct tgggcgcagg gtcgatgcga cgcaatcgtc cgatccggag
     5221 ccgggactgt cgggcgtaca caaatcgccc gcagaagcgc ggccgtctgg accgatggct
     5281 gtgtagaagt actcgccgat agtggaaacc gacgccccag cactcgtccg agggcaaagg
     5341 aatagcacgt gctacgagat ttcgattcca ccgccgcctt ctatgaaagg ttgggcttcg
     5401 gaatcgtttt ccgggacgcc ggctggatga tcctccagcg cggggatctc atgctggagt
     5461 tcttcgccca ccccaacttg tttattgcag cttataatgg ttacaaataa agcaatagca
     5521 tcacaaattt cacaaataaa gcattttttt cactgcattc tagttgtggt ttgtccaaac
     5581 tcatcaatgt atcttatcat gtctgtatac cgtcgacctc tagctagagc ttggcgtaat
     5641 catggtcata gctgtttcct gtgtgaaatt gttatccgct cacaattcca cacaacatac
     5701 gagccggaag cataaagtgt aaagcctggg gtgcctaatg agtgagctaa ctcacattaa
     5761 ttgcgttgcg ctcactgccc gctttccagt cgggaaacct gtcgtgccag ctgcattaat
     5821 gaatcggcca acgcgcgggg agaggcggtt tgcgtattgg gcgctcttcc gcttcctcgc
     5881 tcactgactc gctgcgctcg gtcgttcggc tgcggcgagc ggtatcagct cactcaaagg
     5941 cggtaatacg gttatccaca gaatcagggg ataacgcagg aaagaacatg tgagcaaaag
     6001 gccagcaaaa ggccaggaac cgtaaaaagg ccgcgttgct ggcgtttttc cataggctcc
     6061 gcccccctga cgagcatcac aaaaatcgac gctcaagtca gaggtggcga aacccgacag
     6121 gactataaag ataccaggcg tttccccctg gaagctccct cgtgcgctct cctgttccga
     6181 ccctgccgct taccggatac ctgtccgcct ttctcccttc gggaagcgtg gcgctttctc
     6241 atagctcacg ctgtaggtat ctcagttcgg tgtaggtcgt tcgctccaag ctgggctgtg
     6301 tgcacgaacc ccccgttcag cccgaccgct gcgccttatc cggtaactat cgtcttgagt
     6361 ccaacccggt aagacacgac ttatcgccac tggcagcagc cactggtaac aggattagca
     6421 gagcgaggta tgtaggcggt gctacagagt tcttgaagtg gtggcctaac tacggctaca
     6481 ctagaagaac agtatttggt atctgcgctc tgctgaagcc agttaccttc ggaaaaagag
     6541 ttggtagctc ttgatccggc aaacaaacca ccgctggtag cggttttttt gtttgcaagc
     6601 agcagattac gcgcagaaaa aaaggatctc aagaagatcc tttgatcttt tctacggggt
     6661 ctgacgctca gtggaacgaa aactcacgtt aagggatttt ggtcatgaga ttatcaaaaa
     6721 ggatcttcac ctagatcctt ttaaattaaa aatgaagttt taaatcaatc taaagtatat
     6781 atgagtaaac ttggtctgac agttaccaat gcttaatcag tgaggcacct atctcagcga
     6841 tctgtctatt tcgttcatcc atagttgcct gactccccgt cgtgtagata actacgatac
     6901 gggagggctt accatctggc cccagtgctg caatgatacc gcgagaccca cgctcaccgg
     6961 ctccagattt atcagcaata aaccagccag ccggaagggc cgagcgcaga agtggtcctg
     7021 caactttatc cgcctccatc cagtctatta attgttgccg ggaagctaga gtaagtagtt
     7081 cgccagttaa tagtttgcgc aacgttgttg ccattgctac aggcatcgtg gtgtcacgct
     7141 cgtcgtttgg tatggcttca ttcagctccg gttcccaacg atcaaggcga gttacatgat
     7201 cccccatgtt gtgcaaaaaa gcggttagct ccttcggtcc tccgatcgtt gtcagaagta
     7261 agttggccgc agtgttatca ctcatggtta tggcagcact gcataattct cttactgtca
     7321 tgccatccgt aagatgcttt tctgtgactg gtgagtactc aaccaagtca ttctgagaat
     7381 agtgtatgcg gcgaccgagt tgctcttgcc cggcgtcaat acgggataat accgcgccac
     7441 atagcagaac tttaaaagtg ctcatcattg gaaaacgttc ttcggggcga aaactctcaa
     7501 ggatcttacc gctgttgaga tccagttcga tgtaacccac tcgtgcaccc aactgatctt
     7561 cagcatcttt tactttcacc agcgtttctg ggtgagcaaa aacaggaagg caaaatgccg
     7621 caaaaaaggg aataagggcg acacggaaat gttgaatact catactcttc ctttttcaat
     7681 attattgaag catttatcag ggttattgtc tcatgagcgg atacatattt gaatgtattt
     7741 agaaaaataa acaaataggg gttccgcgca catttccccg aaaagtgcca cctgacgtc
//
