>Addgene plasmid #87070 | pcDNA3.1-Nanoluc-ccdB | addgene full sequence | sequence record 190070 | Addgene NGS Result
CGTTCTTTAATAGTGGACTCTTGTTCCAAACTGGAACAACACTCAACCCTATCTCGGTCTATTCTTTTGA
TTTATAAGGGATTTTGCCGATTTCGGCCTATTGGTTAAAAAATGAGCTGATTTAACAAAAATTTAACGCG
AATTAATTCTGTGGAATGTGTGTCAGTTAGGGTGTGGAAAGTCCCCAGGCTCCCCAGCAGGCAGAAGTAT
GCAAAGCATGCATCTCAATTAGTCAGCAACCAGGTGTGGAAAGTCCCCAGGCTCCCCAGCAGGCAGAAGT
ATGCAAAGCATGCATCTCAATTAGTCAGCAACCATAGTCCCGCCCCTAACTCCGCCCATCCCGCCCCTAA
CTCCGCCCAGTTCCGCCCATTCTCCGCCCCATGGCTGACTAATTTTTTTTATTTATGCAGAGGCCGAGGC
CGCCTCTGCCTCTGAGCTATTCCAGAAGTAGTGAGGAGGCTTTTTTGGAGGCCTAGGCTTTTGCAAAAAG
CTCCCGGGAGCTTGTATATCCATTTTCGGATCTGATCAGCACGTGATGAAAAAGCCTGAACTCACCGCGA
CGTCTGTCGAGAAGTTTCTGATCGAAAAGTTCGACAGCGTCTCCGACCTGATGCAGCTCTCGGAGGGCGA
AGAATCTCGTGCTTTCAGCTTCGATGTAGGAGGGCGTGGATATGTCCTGCGGGTAAATAGCTGCGCCGAT
GGTTTCTACAAAGATCGTTATGTTTATCGGCACTTTGCATCGGCCGCGCTCCCGATTCCGGAAGTGCTTG
ACATTGGGGAATTCAGCGAGAGCCTGACCTATTGCATCTCCCGCCGTGCACAGGGTGTCACGTTGCAAGA
CCTGCCTGAAACCGAACTGCCCGCTGTTCTGCAGCCGGTCGCGGAGGCCATGGATGCGATCGCTGCGGCC
GATCTTAGCCAGACGAGCGGGTTCGGCCCATTCGGACCGCAAGGAATCGGTCAATACACTACATGGCGTG
ATTTCATATGCGCGATTGCTGATCCCCATGTGTATCACTGGCAAACTGTGATGGACGACACCGTCAGTGC
GTCCGTCGCGCAGGCTCTCGATGAGCTGATGCTTTGGGCCGAGGACTGCCCCGAAGTCCGGCACCTCGTG
CACGCGGATTTCGGCTCCAACAATGTCCTGACGGACAATGGCCGCATAACAGCGGTCATTGACTGGAGCG
AGGCGATGTTCGGGGATTCCCAATACGAGGTCGCCAACATCTTCTTCTGGAGGCCGTGGTTGGCTTGTAT
GGAGCAGCAGACGCGCTACTTCGAGCGGAGGCATCCGGAGCTTGCAGGATCGCCGCGGCTCCGGGCGTAT
ATGCTCCGCATTGGTCTTGACCAACTCTATCAGAGCTTGGTTGACGGCAATTTCGATGATGCAGCTTGGG
CGCAGGGTCGATGCGACGCAATCGTCCGATCCGGAGCCGGGACTGTCGGGCGTACACAAATCGCCCGCAG
AAGCGCGGCCGTCTGGACCGATGGCTGTGTAGAAGTACTCGCCGATAGTGGAAACCGACGCCCCAGCACT
CGTCCGAGGGCAAAGGAATAGCACGTGCTACGAGATTTCGATTCCACCGCCGCCTTCTATGAAAGGTTGG
GCTTCGGAATCGTTTTCCGGGACGCCGGCTGGATGATCCTCCAGCGCGGGGATCTCATGCTGGAGTTCTT
CGCCCACCCCAACTTGTTTATTGCAGCTTATAATGGTTACAAATAAAGCAATAGCATCACAAATTTCACA
AATAAAGCATTTTTTTCACTGCATTCTAGTTGTGGTTTGTCCAAACTCATCAATGTATCTTATCATGTCT
GTATACCGTCGACCTCTAGCTAGAGCTTGGCGTAATCATGGTCATAGCTGTTTCCTGTGTGAAATTGTTA
TCCGCTCACAATTCCACACAACATACGAGCCGGAAGCATAAAGTGTAAAGCCTGGGGTGCCTAATGAGTG
AGCTAACTCACATTAATTGCGTTGCGCTCACTGCCCGCTTTCCAGTCGGGAAACCTGTCGTGCCAGCTGC
ATTAATGAATCGGCCAACGCGCGGGGAGAGGCGGTTTGCGTATTGGGCGCTCTTCCGCTTCCTCGCTCAC
TGACTCGCTGCGCTCGGTCGTTCGGCTGCGGCGAGCGGTATCAGCTCACTCAAAGGCGGTAATACGGTTA
TCCACAGAATCAGGGGATAACGCAGGAAAGAACATGTGAGCAAAAGGCCAGCAAAAGGCCAGGAACCGTA
AAAAGGCCGCGTTGCTGGCGTTTTTCCATAGGCTCCGCCCCCCTGACGAGCATCACAAAAATCGACGCTC
AAGTCAGAGGTGGCGAAACCCGACAGGACTATAAAGATACCAGGCGTTTCCCCCTGGAAGCTCCCTCGTG
CGCTCTCCTGTTCCGACCCTGCCGCTTACCGGATACCTGTCCGCCTTTCTCCCTTCGGGAAGCGTGGCGC
TTTCTCATAGCTCACGCTGTAGGTATCTCAGTTCGGTGTAGGTCGTTCGCTCCAAGCTGGGCTGTGTGCA
CGAACCCCCCGTTCAGCCCGACCGCTGCGCCTTATCCGGTAACTATCGTCTTGAGTCCAACCCGGTAAGA
CACGACTTATCGCCACTGGCAGCAGCCACTGGTAACAGGATTAGCAGAGCGAGGTATGTAGGCGGTGCTA
CAGAGTTCTTGAAGTGGTGGCCTAACTACGGCTACACTAGAAGAACAGTATTTGGTATCTGCGCTCTGCT
GAAGCCAGTTACCTTCGGAAAAAGAGTTGGTAGCTCTTGATCCGGCAAACAAACCACCGCTGGTAGCGGT
GGTTTTTTTGTTTGCAAGCAGCAGATTACGCGCAGAAAAAAAGGATCTCAAGAAGATCCTTTGATCTTTT
CTACGGGGTCTGACGCTCAGTGGAACGAAAACTCACGTTAAGGGATTTTGGTCATGAGATTATCAAAAAG
GATCTTCACCTAGATCCTTTTAAATTAAAAATGAAGTTTTAAATCAATCTAAAGTATATATGAGTAAACT
TGGTCTGACAGTTACCAATGCTTAATCAGTGAGGCACCTATCTCAGCGATCTGTCTATTTCGTTCATCCA
TAGTTGCCTGACTCCCCGTCGTGTAGATAACTACGATACGGGAGGGCTTACCATCTGGCCCCAGTGCTGC
AATGATACCGCGAGACCCACGCTCACCGGCTCCAGATTTATCAGCAATAAACCAGCCAGCCGGAAGGGCC
GAGCGCAGAAGTGGTCCTGCAACTTTATCCGCCTCCATCCAGTCTATTAATTGTTGCCGGGAAGCTAGAG
TAAGTAGTTCGCCAGTTAATAGTTTGCGCAACGTTGTTGCCATTGCTACAGGCATCGTGGTGTCACGCTC
GTCGTTTGGTATGGCTTCATTCAGCTCCGGTTCCCAACGATCAAGGCGAGTTACATGATCCCCCATGTTG
TGCAAAAAAGCGGTTAGCTCCTTCGGTCCTCCGATCGTTGTCAGAAGTAAGTTGGCCGCAGTGTTATCAC
TCATGGTTATGGCAGCACTGCATAATTCTCTTACTGTCATGCCATCCGTAAGATGCTTTTCTGTGACTGG
TGAGTACTCAACCAAGTCATTCTGAGAATAGTGTATGCGGCGACCGAGTTGCTCTTGCCCGGCGTCAATA
CGGGATAATACCGCGCCACATAGCAGAACTTTAAAAGTGCTCATCATTGGAAAACGTTCTTCGGGGCGAA
AACTCTCAAGGATCTTACCGCTGTTGAGATCCAGTTCGATGTAACCCACTCGTGCACCCAACTGATCTTC
AGCATCTTTTACTTTCACCAGCGTTTCTGGGTGAGCAAAAACAGGAAGGCAAAATGCCGCAAAAAAGGGA
ATAAGGGCGACACGGAAATGTTGAATACTCATACTCTTCCTTTTTCAATATTATTGAAGCATTTATCAGG
GTTATTGTCTCATGAGCGGATACATATTTGAATGTATTTAGAAAAATAAACAAATAGGGGTTCCGCGCAC
ATTTCCCCGAAAAGTGCCACCTGACGTCGACGGATCGGGAGATCTCCCGATCCCCTATGGTGCACTCTCA
GTACAATCTGCTCTGATGCCGCATAGTTAAGCCAGTATCTGCTCCCTGCTTGTGTGTTGGAGGTCGCTGA
GTAGTGCGCGAGCAAAATTTAAGCTACAACAAGGCAAGGCTTGACCGACAATTGCATGAAGAATCTGCTT
AGGGTTAGGCGTTTTGCGCTGCTTCGCGATGTACGGGCCAGATATACGCGTTGACATTGATTATTGACTA
GTTATTAATAGTAATCAATTACGGGGTCATTAGTTCATAGCCCATATATGGAGTTCCGCGTTACATAACT
TACGGTAAATGGCCCGCCTGGCTGACCGCCCAACGACCCCCGCCCATTGACGTCAATAATGACGTATGTT
CCCATAGTAACGCCAATAGGGACTTTCCATTGACGTCAATGGGTGGAGTATTTACGGTAAACTGCCCACT
TGGCAGTACATCAAGTGTATCATATGCCAAGTACGCCCCCTATTGACGTCAATGACGGTAAATGGCCCGC
CTGGCATTATGCCCAGTACATGACCTTATGGGACTTTCCTACTTGGCAGTACATCTACGTATTAGTCATC
GCTATTACCATGGTGATGCGGTTTTGGCAGTACATCAATGGGCGTGGATAGCGGTTTGACTCACGGGGAT
TTCCAAGTCTCCACCCCATTGACGTCAATGGGAGTTTGTTTTGGCACCAAAATCAACGGGACTTTCCAAA
ATGTCGTAACAACTCCGCCCCATTGACGCAAATGGGCGGTAGGCGTGTACGGTGGGAGGTCTATATAAGC
AGAGCTCGTTTAGTGAACCGTCAGATCGCCTGGAGACGCCATCCACGCTGTTTTGACCTCCATAGAAGAC
ACCGACTCTAGAGGATCCAGCCGCCACCATGGTCTTCACACTCGAAGATTTCGTTGGGGACTGGCGACAG
ACAGCCGGCTACAACCTGGACCAAGTCCTTGAACAGGGAGGTGTGTCCAGTTTGTTTCAGAATCTCGGGG
TGTCCGTAACTCCGATCCAAAGGATTGTCCTGAGCGGTGAAAATGGGCTGAAGATCGACATCCATGTCAT
CATCCCGTATGAAGGTCTGAGCGGCGACCAAATGGGCCAGATCGAAAAAATTTTTAAGGTGGTGTACCCT
GTGGATGATCATCACTTTAAGGTGATCCTGCACTATGGCACACTGGTAATCGACGGGGTTACGCCGAACA
TGATCGACTATTTCGGACGGCCGTATGAAGGCATCGCCGTGTTCGACGGCAAAAAGATCACTGTAACAGG
GACCCTGTGGAACGGCAACAAAATTATCGACGAGCGCCTGATCAACCCCGACGGCTCCCTGCTGTTCCGA
GTAACCATCAACGGAGTGACCGGCTGGCGGCTGTGCGAACGCATTCTGGCGAGTGGCGGCCGCTCGAGTG
GCTCGGGCTCGACCTCGGGCTCGGGCACAAGTTTGTACAAAAAAGCTGAACGAGAAACGTAAAATGATAT
AAATATCAATATATTAAATTAGATTTTGCATAAAAAACAGACTACATAATACTGTAAAACACAACATATC
CAGTCACTATGGCGGCCGCATTAGGCACCCCAGGCTTTACACTTTATGCTTCCGGCTCGTATAATGTGTG
GATTTTGAGTTAGGATCCGTCGAGATTTTCAGGAGCTAAGGAAGCTAAAATGGAGAAAAAAATCACTGGA
TATACCACCGTTGATATATCCCAATGGCATCGTAAAGAACATTTTGAGGCATTTCAGTCAGTTGCTCAAT
GTACCTATAACCAGACCGTTCAGCTGGATATTACGGCCTTTTTAAAGACCGTAAAGAAAAATAAGCACAA
GTTTTATCCGGCCTTTATTCACATTCTTGCCCGCCTGATGAATGCTCATCCGGAATTCCGTATGGCAATG
AAAGACGGTGAGCTGGTGATATGGGATAGTGTTCACCCTTGTTACACCGTTTTCCATGAGCAAACTGAAA
CGTTTTCATCGCTCTGGAGTGAATACCACGACGATTTCCGGCAGTTTCTACACATATATTCGCAAGATGT
GGCGTGTTACGGTGAAAACCTGGCCTATTTCCCTAAAGGGTTTATTGAGAATATGTTTTTCGTCTCAGCC
AATCCCTGGGTGAGTTTCACCAGTTTTGATTTAAACGTGGCCAATATGGACAACTTCTTCGCCCCCGTTT
TCACCATGGGCAAATATTATACGCAAGGCGACAAGGTGCTGATGCCGCTGGCGATTCAGGTTCATCATGC
CGTTTGTGATGGCTTCCATGTCGGCAGAATGCTTAATGAATTACAACAGTACTGCGATGAGTGGCAGGGC
GGGGCGTAAAGATCTGGATCCGGCTTACTAAAAGCCAGATAACAGTATGCGTATTTGCGCGCTGATTTTT
GCGGTATAAGAATATATACTGATATGTATACCCGAAGTATGTCAAAAAGAGGTATGCTATGAAGCAGCGT
ATTACAGTGACAGTTGACAGCGACAGCTATCAGTTGCTCAAGGCATATATGATGTCAATATCTCCGGTCT
GGTAAGCACAACCATGCAGAATGAAGCCCGTCGTCTGCGTGCCGAACGCTGGAAAGCGGAAAATCAGGAA
GGGATGGCTGAGGTCGCCCGGTTTATTGAAATGAACGGCTCTTTTGCTGACGAGAACAGGGGCTGGTGAA
ATGCAGTTTAAGGTTTACACCTATAAAAGAGAGAGCCGTTATCGTCTGTTTGTGGATGTACAGAGTGATA
TTATTGACACGCCCGGGCGACGGATGGTGATCCCCCTGGCCAGTGCACGTCTGCTGTCAGATAAAGTCTC
CCGTGAACTTTACCCGGTGGTGCATATCGGGGATGAAAGCTGGCGCATGATGACCACCGATATGGCCAGT
GTGCCGGTCTCCGTTATCGGGGAAGAAGTGGCTGATCTCAGCCACCGCGAAAATGACATCAAAAACGCCA
TTAACCTGATGTTCTGGGGAATATAAATGTCAGGCTCCCTTATACACAGCCAGTCTGCAGGTCGACCATA
GTGACTGGATATGTTGTGTTTTACAGTATTATGTAGTCTGTTTTTTATGCAAAATCTAATTTAATATATT
GATATTTATATCATTTTACGTTTCTCGTTCAGCTTTCTTGTACAAAGTGGTTGCTCTATAGTAACTCGAG
TCTAGAGGGCCCGTTTAAACCCGCTGATCAGCCTCGACTGTGCCTTCTAGTTGCCAGCCATCTGTTGTTT
GCCCCTCCCCCGTGCCTTCCTTGACCCTGGAAGGTGCCACTCCCACTGTCCTTTCCTAATAAAATGAGGA
AATTGCATCGCATTGTCTGAGTAGGTGTCATTCTATTCTGGGGGGTGGGGTGGGGCAGGACAGCAAGGGG
GAGGATTGGGAAGACAATAGCAGGCATGCTGGGGATGCGGTGGGCTCTATGGCTTCTGAGGCGGAAAGAA
CCAGCTGGGGCTCTAGGGGGTATCCCC
[124 nt withheld, positions 7518-7641]
C
[91 nt withheld, positions 7643-7733]
A
[49 nt withheld, positions 7735-7783]
CCTTTGACGTTGGAGTCCA
Features (pLannotate 1.2.2; 25 found; start..end, strand, type, name):
    158..487     +  promoter       SV40 promoter: SV40 enhancer and early promoter
    536..1561    +  CDS            HygR: aminoglycoside phosphotransferase from E. coli; aph(4)-Ia; confers resistance to hygromycin
   1571..1696    +  CDS            ble (fragment): BLE_KLEPN - Experimental evidence at protein level: Swiss-Prot protein existence level 1. Binding protein with a strong affinity to the bleomycin family of antibiotics. Binds to CL990; an antimitotic-antibiotic compound. From Klebsiella pneumoniae.
   1691..1812    +  polyA_signal   SV40 poly(A) signal: SV40 polyadenylation signal
   1885..1901    -  protein_bind   lac operator: The lac repressor binds to the lac operator to inhibit transcription in E. coli. This inhibition can be relieved by adding lactose or isopropyl-β-D-thiogalactopyranoside (IPTG). lac repressor encoded by lacI
   1909..1939    -  promoter       lac promoter: promoter for the E. coli lac operon
   1954..1975    -  protein_bind   CAP binding site: CAP binding activates transcription in the presence of cAMP. E. coli catabolite activator protein
   1988..2080    -  CDS            lacI (fragment): lac repressor; lacI; The lac repressor binds to the lac operator to inhibit transcription in E. coli. This inhibition can be relieved by adding lactose or isopropyl-β-D-thiogalactopyranoside (IPTG).
   2263..2851    -  rep_origin     ori: high-copy-number ColE1/pMB1/pBR322/pUC origin of replication
   3022..3882    -  CDS            AmpR: β-lactamase; bla; confers resistance to ampicillin, carbenicillin, and related antibiotics
   3883..3987    -  promoter       AmpR promoter: bla
   4046..4098    -  misc_feature   bom (fragment): basis of mobility region from pBR322
   4253..4632    +  enhancer       CMV enhancer: human cytomegalovirus immediate early enhancer
   4633..4836    +  promoter       CMV promoter: human cytomegalovirus (CMV) immediate early promoter
   4929..5441    +  CDS            Nluc: NanoLuc® luciferase human codon-optimized
   5487..5611    +  protein_bind   attR1: mutant version of attR; recombination site for the Gateway® LR reaction LR Clonase™
   5636..5666    +  promoter       lac UV5 promoter: E. coli lac promoter with an "up" mutation
   5690..5719    +  promoter       cat promoter (fragment): promoter of the E. coli cat gene encoding chloramphenicol acetyltransferase
   5720..6379    +  CDS            CmR: chloramphenicol acetyltransferase; cat; confers resistance to chloramphenicol
   6558..6716    +  CDS            ccdA (fragment): CCDA_ECO57 - Also known as H, letA. Experimental evidence at protein level: Swiss-Prot protein existence level 1. Antitoxin component of a type II toxin-antitoxin (TA) system which inhibits the post-segregational killing (PSK) of plasmid-free cells, also referred to as a plasmid addiction system. Binds to and blocks the activity of CcdB; will also remove bound CcdB protein from the CcdB-GyrA complex by forming a CcdA-CcdB complex, a process termed rejuvenation. Functions as a transcriptional corepressor for the ccdAB operon, repression also requires CcdB (By similarity). From Escherichia coli
   6721..7023    +  CDS            ccdB: CCDB_ECOLI - Also known as G, letB, letD. Experimental evidence at protein level: Swiss-Prot protein existence level 1. Toxic component of a type II toxin-antitoxin (TA) system, functioning in plasmid maintainence. Responsible for the post- segregational killing (PSK) of plasmid-free cells, also referred to as a plasmid addiction system. Half-life of over 2 hours. Cell killing by CcdB is accompanied by filamentation, defects in chromosome and plasmid segregation, defects in cell division, formation of anucleate cells, decreased DNA synthesis and plasmid loss. Interferes with the activity of DN
   7067..7191    -  protein_bind   attR2: mutant version of attR; recombination site for the Gateway® LR reaction LR Clonase™
   7248..7472    +  polyA_signal   bGH poly(A) signal: bovine growth hormone polyadenylation signal
   7476..7497    +  promoter       SV40 promoter (fragment): SV40 enhancer and early promoter
   7518..144     +  rep_origin     f1 ori (across the origin) (sequence partly withheld): f1 bacteriophage origin of replication; arrow indicates direction of (+) strand synthesis
