[The description below was written by a language model from this plasmid's Addgene catalogue record, the feature table of its GenBank file and pLannotate feature annotations shown in this document.]
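Description:
pcDNA3.1-Nanoluc-ccdB is an empty Gateway destination vector for mammalian expression, built on the Invitrogen pcDNA3.1 backbone and about 7.8 kb in size. It is designed to place any open reading frame behind an N-terminal NanoLuc luciferase tag. The CMV enhancer and immediate early promoter drive a human codon-optimized NanoLuc coding sequence. This is followed by a short glycine-serine linker that runs directly into the attR1 site, and a bGH polyadenylation signal sits downstream of attR2. Between the two attR sites lies the standard Gateway counter-selection cassette, consisting of a chloramphenicol acetyltransferase gene and the ccdB toxin gene. No gene of interest is present. In an LR recombination with an entry clone, the CmR/ccdB cassette is exchanged for the incoming ORF, producing an in-frame NanoLuc-linker-ORF fusion. Non-recombined plasmid is eliminated because CcdB poisons gyrase in ordinary E. coli strains.

Because it carries ccdB, the unrecombined vector has to be propagated in a ccdB-tolerant strain. It is maintained under both ampicillin selection, from the backbone β-lactamase gene, and chloramphenicol selection, from the cassette. A high-copy ColE1/pUC-type origin supports replication in bacteria, and an f1 origin is also present. For mammalian cells, an SV40 enhancer/early promoter, which includes the SV40 origin, drives a hygromycin resistance gene terminated by the SV40 poly(A) signal. This allows selection of stable lines. The record states the purpose only as a Gateway-compatible backbone for N-terminal NanoLuc fusions, and such fusions generally serve as sensitive luminescent reporters of a tagged protein. The two feature tables describe the same plasmid, numbered from different start points.
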