Addgene plasmid #87070: pcDNA3.1-Nanoluc-ccdB
Purpose: (Empty Backbone) Mammalian Gateway-compatible expression vector backbone with an N-terminal Nanoluc luciferase
Depositing lab: Mikko Taipale. Depositing organization: University of Toronto.
Backbone
  Vector backbone: pcDNA3.1
  Backbone manufacturer: Invitrogen
  Vector type: Mammalian Expression
  Selectable markers: Hygromycin
  Tag / fusion protein: Nanoluc luciferase (N terminal on backbone)
Growth in bacteria
  Bacterial resistance: Chloramphenicol and Ampicillin, 25 & 100 μg/mL
  Growth temperature: 37°C
  Growth strain: ccdB Survival
  Copy number: High Copy
Gene/Insert
  Gene/Insert name: None
  Tag / fusion protein: Nanoluc luciferase (N terminal on backbone)
Terms and licenses: Academic/Nonprofit Terms; Industry Terms: Not Available to Industry
How to cite: pcDNA3.1-Nanoluc-ccdB was a gift from Mikko Taipale (Addgene plasmid # 87070 ; http://n2t.net/addgene:87070 ; RRID:Addgene_87070)
